>Addgene plasmid #63720 | Bongwoori | addgene partial sequence | sequence record 119782 | bgh_pa_d2r 5'-ACTCAGACAATGCGATGCAAtttc-3'
GTGGGAGTGGCACCTTCCAGGGTCAAGGAAGGCACGGGGGAGGGGCAAACAACAGATGGCTGGCAACTAG
AAGGCACAGTCGAGGCTGATCAGCGGGTTTAAACGGGCCCTCTAGACTCGAGTTCTAGATCATTTGTATA
GTTCATCCATGCCATGTGTAATCCCATCAGCTGTTACAAACTCAAGAAGGACCATGTGGTCTCTCTTTTC
GTTGGGATCTTTCGAAAGAGTAGAAGTTGTAAACAGGTAATGGTTGTCTGGTAAAAGGACGGGCCCATCG
CCAATTGGAGTATTTTGTTGATAATGGTCTGCTAGTTGAACGCCTCCATCTTCAATGTTGTGTCTAATTT
TGAAGTTAGCTTTGATTCCATTCTTTTGTTTGTCTGCCATGATGTACACCTGGTGATCGTTATAGTTGTA
TTCCAATTTGTGTCCAAGAATGTTTCCATCTTCTTTAAAATCAATACCTTTTAACTCGATTCTATTAACA
AGGGTATCACCTTCAAACTTGACTTCAGCACGTGTCTTGTAGTTCCCGTCATCTTTGAAAAATATAGTTC
TTTCCTGTACATAACCTTCGGGCATGGCACTCTTGAAAAAGTCATGCCGTTTCATATGATCTGGGTATCT
TGAAAAGCATTGAACACCATAAGTTAAAGTAGTGACAAGTGTTGGCCATGGAACAGGTAGTTTTCCAGTA
GTGCAAATAAATTTAAGGGTAAGTTTTCCGTATGTTGCATCACCTTCACCCTCTCCACTGACAGAAAATT
TGTGCCCATTAACATCACCATCTAATTCAACAAGAATTGGGACAACTCCAGTGAAAAGTTCTTCTCCTTT
ACTCATGGGATCCCCTTGTTGGTGGGAATAAAATATTCTTGCTAAGATAACCACACGCAGCAATCTGGCC
AACACAACCAACTGCCCCAAACCATCGGCTCCTGTTTCGGTACCGTATTCATCTAACACAGTGTAAAATA
TCGTGACGACGAATGTGACAACGATAATCAAACCATCAGCCACCTCCCAAGGGTTGGTGAAGAAAAGCTT
GGGCCC
