>Addgene plasmid #63720 | Bongwoori | addgene partial sequence | sequence record 119792 | GFPfusionREV 5'-CTCCACTGACAGAAAATTTG-3'
TCTAATTCAACAAGAATTGGGACAACTCCAGTGAAAAGTTCTTCTCCTTTACTCATGGGATCCCCTTGTT
GGTGGGAATAAAATATTCTTGCTAAGATAACCACACGCAGCAATCTGGCCAACACAACCAACTGCCCCAA
ACCATCGGCTCCTGTTTCGGTACCGTATTCATCTAACACAGTGTAAAATATCGTGACGACGAATGTGACA
ACGATAATCAAACCATCAGCCACCTCCCAAGGGTTGGTGAAGAAAAGCTTGGGCCCGTAGGCAAATATCC
TTAATCCTAAATCCAGCATGAAATAACAAGAAAGAGCCAAGTCCATCCCGTCATAAAAGGATTGTGAAGA
TTCACTTTTATCGATAAGACTGAGATCAATGATCATGAGGATGATGTCCAAGAAAATTAGGAAGACTCCA
AAGACTCGCATCCCTAGATGATCAATCACTGCTCGGATCCGAAACTGGACGCGACCTACACCAGTAGTAG
GTATCTCCATTCTCCCATCGTCCACTCCATGTTCATTCTCGCCCCACCATAGACCTGAAATCTCGGGTAT
ATCTATTCGTTCCTCCTGTCTTGTCTCTGGTTTTTCACTCGGTCCTTGGTCTACATCATTCCAATGAACT
TTCTTTACCGATTCACTTTTTCTTGGCGCAGCTTTCGGCGGAGCAGTGACGTCACCATTTATCGTGACGT
CAACGACGTTCCGCATGACTGCACCGTCAACGCCAACTAAATCAGCTGGAGGACTAAAATCTGAACCGTC
GAATCCCTCCATGGTGCTAGCCAGCTTGGGTCTCCCTATAGTGAGTCGTATTAATTTCGATAAGCCAGTA
AGCAGTGGGTTCTCTAGTTAGCCAGAGAGCTCTGCTTATATAGACCTCCCACCGTACACGCCTACCGCCC
ATTTGCGTCAATGGGGCGGAGTTGTTACGACATTTTGGAAAGTCCCGTTGATTTTGGTGCCAAAACAAAC
TCCCATTGACGTCAATGGGGTGGAGACTTGGAAATCCCCGTGAGTCAAACCGCTATCCACGCCCATTGAT
GTACTGCCAAAACCGCATCACCATGGTAATAGCGATGACT
