>Addgene plasmid #63720 | Bongwoori | addgene partial sequence | sequence record 119795 | CMV-F 5'-CGCAAATGGGCGGTAGGCGTG-3'
CTATATAAGCAGAGCTCTCTGGCTAACTAGAGAACCCACTGCTTACTGGCTTATCGAAATTAATACGACT
CACTATAGGGAGACCCAAGCTGGCTAGCACCATGGAGGGATTCGACGGTTCAGATTTTAGTCCTCCAGCT
GATTTAGTTGGCGTTGACGGTGCAGTCATGCGGAACGTCGTTGACGTCACGATAAATGGTGACGTCACTG
CTCCGCCGAAAGCTGCGCCAAGAAAAAGTGAATCGGTAAAGAAAGTTCATTGGAATGATGTAGACCAAGG
ACCGAGTGAAAAACCAGAGACAAGACAGGAGGAACGAATAGATATACCCGAGATTTCAGGTCTATGGTGG
GGCGAGAATGAACATGGAGTGGACGATGGGAGAATGGAGATACCTACTACTGGTGTAGGTCGCGTCCAGT
TTCGGATCCGAGCAGTGATTGATCATCTAGGGATGCGAGTCTTTGGAGTCTTCCTAATTTTCTTGGACAT
CATCCTCATGATCATTGATCTCAGTCTTATCGATAAAAGTGAATCTTCACAATCCTTTTATGACGGGATG
GACTTGGCTCTTTCTTGTTATTTCATGCTGGATTTAGGATTAAGGATATTTGCCTACGGGCCCAAGCTTT
TCTTCACCAACCCTTGGGAGGTGGCTGATGGTTTGATTATCGTTGTCACATTCGTCGTCACGATATTTTA
CACTGTGTTAGATGAATACGGTACCGAAACAGGAGCCGAT
