>Addgene plasmid #63720 | Bongwoori | depositor partial sequence | sequence record 119799 | Bongwoori sequence 1447 bps
CACCATGGAGGGATTCGACGGTTCAGATTTTAGTCCTCCAGCTGATTTAGTTGGCGTTGACGGTGCAGTC
ATGCGGAACGTCGTTGACGTCACGATAAATGGTGACGTCACTGCTCCGCCGAAAGCTGCGCCAAGAAAAA
GTGAATCGGTAAAGAAAGTTCATTGGAATGATGTAGACCAAGGACCGAGTGAAAAACCAGAGACAAGACA
GGAGGAACGAATAGATATACCCGAGATTTCAGGTCTATGGTGGGGCGAGAATGAACATGGAGTGGACGAT
GGGAGAATGGAGATACCTACTACTGGTGTAGGTCGCGTCCAGTTTCGGATCCGAGCAGTGATTGATCATC
TAGGGATGCGAGTCTTTGGAGTCTTCCTAATTTTCTTGGACATCATCCTCATGATCATTGATCTCAGTCT
TATCGATAAAAGTGAATCTTCACAATCCTTTTATGACGGGATGGACTTGGCTCTTTCTTGTTATTTCATG
CTGGATTTAGGATTAAGGATATTTGCCTACGGGCCCAAGCTTTTCTTCACCAACCCTTGGGAGGTGGCTG
ATGGTTTGATTATCGTTGTCACATTCGTCGTCACGATATTTTACACTGTGTTAGATGAATACGGTACCGA
AACAGGAGCCGATGGTTTGGGGCAGTTGGTTGTGTTGGCCCGTTTGCTGCGTGTGGTTATCTTAGCAAGA
ATATTTTATTCCCACCAACAAGGGGATCCCATGAGTAAAGGAGAAGAACTTTTCACTGGAGTTGTCCCAA
TTCTTGTTGAATTAGATGGTGATGTTAATGGGCACAAATTTTCTGTCAGTGGAGAGGGTGAAGGTGATGC
AACATACGGAAAACTTACCCTTAAATTTATTTGCACTACTGGAAAACTACCTGTTCCATGGCCAACACTT
GTCACTACTTTAACTTATGGTGTTCAATGCTTTTCAAGATACCCAGATCATATGAAACGGCATGACTTTT
TCAAGAGTGCCATGCCCGAAGGTTATGTACAGGAAAGAACTATATTTTTCAAAGATGACGGGAACTACAA
GACACGTGCTGAAGTCAAGTTTGAAGGTGATACCCTTGTTAATAGAATCGAGTTAAAAGGTATTGATTTT
AAAGAAGATGGAAACATTCTTGGACACAAATTGGAATACAACTATAACGATCACCAGGTGTACATCATGG
CAGACAAACAAAAGAATGGAATCAAAGCTAACTTCAAAATTAGACACAACATTGAAGATGGAGGCGTTCA
ACTAGCAGACCATTATCAACAAAATACTCCAATTGGCGATGGGCCCGTCCTTTTACCAGACAACCATTAC
CTGTTTACAACTTCTACTCTTTCGAAAGATCCCAACGAAAAGAGAGACCACATGGTCCTTCTTGAGTTTG
TAACAGCTGATGGGATTACACATGGCATGGATGAACTATACAAATGA
