[The description below was written by a language model from this plasmid's Addgene catalogue record.]
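Description:
Bongwoori is a mammalian expression plasmid built on the pcDNA3.1 backbone, with a total size of about 7.1 kb, of which roughly 1.5 kb is the insert. It is maintained in E. coli as a high-copy plasmid under ampicillin selection, and the record lists hygromycin as the selectable marker for mammalian cells. The insert sits between NheI and XhoI sites, both preserved, downstream of the CMV promoter, which drives strong constitutive transcription in most mammalian cell types. The listing of a BGH reverse sequencing primer is consistent with the bovine growth hormone polyadenylation region normally found after the cloning site in this backbone. No feature table is provided, so other backbone elements are not individually documented here.

The payload is a genetically encoded fluorescent voltage indicator. It consists of a voltage-sensing domain of Ciona origin carrying three mutations, joined through an optimized linker after the S4 transmembrane segment to a C-terminal super ecliptic pHluorin bearing the A227D substitution. In sensors of this design, membrane potential changes move the S4 helix of the voltage-sensing domain, and this rearrangement is transmitted through the linker to the pH-sensitive GFP variant, altering its fluorescence. The specific identities of the three mutations are not given in the record. According to the associated publication title, the variant came out of combinatorial mutagenesis of the voltage-sensing domain and allows optical resolution of action potentials firing at up to 60 Hz. The plasmid is therefore suited to transfection of cultured mammalian cells or neurons for optical recording of membrane potential.
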