Addgene plasmid #63720: Bongwoori
Purpose: Consists of the triple mutant voltage sensing domain and the optimized linker between the S4 transmembrane domain and the super ecliptic pHlorin A227D
Depositing lab: Bradley Baker. Depositing organization: Korea Institute of Science and Technology. Publication: Combinatorial mutagenesis of the voltage-sensing domain enables the optical resolution of action potentials firing at 60 Hz by a genetically encoded fluorescent sensor of membrane potential. Piao HH, Rajakumar D, Kang BE, Kim EH, Baker BJ. J Neurosci. 2015 Jan 7;35(1):372-85. doi: 10.1523/JNEUROSCI.3008-14.2015. PubMed 25568129.
Backbone
  Vector backbone: pcDNA3.1
  Backbone manufacturer: Invitrogen
  Backbone size w/o insert (bp): 5600
  Total vector size (bp): 7100
  Vector type: Mammalian Expression
  Selectable markers: Hygromycin
Growth in bacteria
  Bacterial resistance: Ampicillin, 100 μg/mL
  Growth temperature: 37°C
  Growth strain: DH5alpha
  Copy number: High Copy
Gene/Insert
  Gene/Insert name: Bongwoori
  Species: Ciona
  Insert size (bp): 1500
  Promoter: CMV
  Tag / fusion protein: Super ecliptic pHlorin A227D (C terminal on insert)
  Cloning method: Restriction Enzyme; 5′ cloning site NheI (not destroyed); 3′ cloning site XhoI (not destroyed)
  Sequencing primers: 5′ CMV Forward; 3′ BGH Reverse
Terms and licenses: Academic/Nonprofit Terms; Industry Terms: Not Available to Industry
How to cite: Bongwoori was a gift from Bradley Baker (Addgene plasmid # 63720 ; http://n2t.net/addgene:63720 ; RRID:Addgene_63720)
